>Addgene plasmid #28074 | histamine receptor H3 (hrh3)_L (OZ549) | depositor partial sequence | sequence record 13288 | Author sequence
TCTAGACCCGGGGAGCGCCCCTTCCAGTGTCGCATTTGCATGCGGAACTTTTCGCGGAAGCTGGGCCTTC
TGCGCCATACCCGTACTCATACCGGTGAAAAACCGTTTCAGTGTCGGATCTGTATGCGAAATTTCTCCCG
GAGCGACGTGTTGGTGAACCATCTACGTACGCACACCGGCGAGAAGCCATTCCAATGCCGAATATGCATG
CGCAACTTCAGTGACAGGAGGAGCCTGGGTCCCCACCTAAAAACCCACCTGAGGGGATCC
