>Addgene plasmid #28074 | histamine receptor H3 (hrh3)_L (OZ549) | addgene partial sequence | sequence record 34373 | 28074 with OK-61 (5' GGGTAGTACGATGACGGAACCTGTC 3')
AAAATCCAAGCTTTGGCGGCCGCTGACTACAAAGACGATGATGACAAATCTAGACCCGGGGAGCGCCCCT
TCCAGTGTCGCATTTGCATGCGGAACTTTTCGCGGAAGCTGGGCCTTCTGCGCCATACCCGTACTCATAC
CGGTGAAAAACCGTTTCAGTGTCGGATCTGTATGCGAAATTTCTCCCGGAGCGACGTGTTGGTGAACCAT
CTACGTACGCACACCGGCGAGAAGCCATTCCAATGCCGAATATGCATGCGCAACTTCAGTGACAGGAGGA
GCCTGGGTCCCCACCTAAAAACCCACCTGAGGGGATCCTCTGCACAGTAGTAACTAGAGACTAGAAAAAG
GCCGACAAGTCCCGCTCCGCTGAAGATCCTGGCGTAATAGCGAAGAGGCCCGCACCGATCGCCCTTCCCA
ACAGTTGCGCAGCCTGAATGGCGAATGGG
[124 nt withheld, positions 450-573]
C
[91 nt withheld, positions 575-665]
A
[49 nt withheld, positions 667-715]
CCTTTGACGTTGGAGTCCACGTTCTTT
[37 nt withheld, positions 743-779]
ACCTATCTCGGTCTATTCTTTTGATTTATAAGGAATTTGCCGATTTCGGCTATGGTT
