[The description below was written by a language model from this plasmid's Addgene catalogue record.]
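Description:
histamine receptor H3 (hrh3)_L (OZ549) is a low-copy bacterial plasmid built on the MG414 backbone (about 5.5 kb without insert) and selected with kanamycin. It is catalogued as a zebrafish targeting reagent. It needs a host strain carrying the lacIq allele of the lac repressor, such as XL1 Blue, which suggests lac-regulated expression, although the record does not name the promoter or the origin of replication. No feature table is provided, so the backbone elements cannot be described further.

The payload is a roughly 270 bp insert encoding an engineered zinc finger array, cloned between XbaI and BamHI sites that both remain intact so the array can be excised. The array recognises the "left" nine-base-pair half-site of a target in the zebrafish hrh3 gene. The plasmid does not contain any hrh3 sequence itself. It comes from work on "open-source" engineering of customised zinc finger nucleases. In a bacterial two-hybrid assay, the array gave about 5.6-fold activation on its intended half-site.

The plasmid is a source of the DNA-binding module rather than a ready-to-use nuclease. To make a functional reagent, the array must be subcloned into a zinc finger nuclease expression vector that fuses it to the FokI cleavage domain. It must then be paired with the complementary right-half array, hrh3_R (OZ550), so that the two FokI domains can dimerise at the locus and introduce targeted mutations. According to the depositor, the array had not yet been tested for nuclease activity at the zebrafish locus.
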