Addgene plasmid #28074: histamine receptor H3 (hrh3)_L (OZ549)
Depositing lab: Keith Joung. Depositing organization: Massachusetts General Hospital. Publication: Rapid "open-source" engineering of customized zinc-finger nucleases for highly efficient gene modification. Maeder ML, Thibodeau-Beganny S, Osiak A, Wright DA, Anthony RM, Eichtinger M, Jiang T, Foley JE, Winfrey RJ, Townsend JA, Unger-Wallace E, Sander JD, Muller-Lerch F, Fu F, Pearlberg J, Goebel C, Dassie JP, Pruett-Miller SM, Porteus MH, Sgroi DC, Iafrate AJ, Dobbs D, McCray PB, Cathomen T, Voytas DF, Joung JK. Mol Cell. 2008 Jul 25. 31(2):294-301. 10.1016/j.molcel.2008.06.016 PubMed 18657511.
Backbone
  Vector backbone: MG414
  Backbone size w/o insert (bp): 5493
  Vector type: Zebrafish Targeting
Growth in bacteria
  Bacterial resistance: Kanamycin, 50 μg/mL
  Growth temperature: 37°C
  Growth strain: XL1 Blue
  Growth instructions: Requires a bacterial strain such as XL1 Blue, that expresses the lacIq allele of lac repressor
  Copy number: Low Copy
Gene/Insert
  Gene/Insert name: Zinc finger array targeting histamine receptor H3 (hrh3) (alt names: hrh3; histamine receptor H3)
  Species: D. rerio (zebrafish)
  Insert size (bp): 270
  GenBank ID: ENSDARG00000035942
  Entrez Gene: hrh3 (a.k.a. bZ34G2.4, si:rp71-34g2.4)
  Cloning method: Restriction Enzyme; 5′ cloning site XbaI (not destroyed); 3′ cloning site BamHI (not destroyed)
  Sequencing primers: 5′ OK.61 GGGTAGTACGATGACGGAACCTGTC
Terms and licenses: Academic/Nonprofit Terms; Industry Terms: Not Available to Industry
Depositor comments: This plasmid encodes a zinc finger array targeting half of a target sequence in the zebrafish gene histamine receptor H3 (hrh3) (see below). Please note that this plasmid does NOT contain the histamine receptor H3 (hrh3) sequence. Users must order the complementary plasmid histamine receptor H3 (hrh3)_R (OZ550) [Addgene plasmid 28075] in order to create a zinc finger nuclease (ZFN) pair to introduce targeted mutations into this specific zebrafish gene. Users will also need to clone the zinc finger (ZF) insert of this plasmid into a zinc finger nuclease (ZFN) vector to express a FOKI fusion product. Examples of possible ZFN expression vectors that can be used are: pST1374 (Addgene plasmid 13426), pMLM290 (Addgene plasmid 21872), pMLM292 (Addgene plasmid 21873), pMLM800 (Addgene plasmid 27202) and pMLM802 (Addgene plasmid 27203). This zinc finger array was tested for binding activity to the sequence 5'-TCCGTGGCG-3' in a bacterial two hybrid assay, and resulted in 5.61 fold activation. However, this array has not yet been tested for activity as a zinc finger nuclease (i.e. for its ability to induce mutations at the intended locus). Scientists using this zinc finger array in a publication should notify and acknowledge NIH grant number R01 GM088040 in the publication. Other Articles: "Oligomerized pool engineering (OPEN): an 'open-source' protocol for making customized zinc-finger arrays." Maeder ML et al. (Nat Protoc. 2009 Sept 17. 4(10):1471-1501. Pubmed ID: 19798082 "Targeted mutagenesis in zebrafish using customized zinc-finger nucleases." Foley JE et al. (Nat Protoc. 2009 Dec 3. 4(12):1855-1867. Pubmed ID: 20010934
How to cite: histamine receptor H3 (hrh3)_L (OZ549) was a gift from Keith Joung (Addgene plasmid # 28074 ; http://n2t.net/addgene:28074 ; RRID:Addgene_28074)
